Addgene plasmid #31605: pKin1C
Depositing lab: Anthony Brown. Depositing organization: Ohio State University. Publication: Tight functional coupling of kinesin-1A and dynein motors in the bidirectional transport of neurofilaments. Uchida A, Alami NH, Brown A. Mol Biol Cell. 2009 Dec . 20(23):4997-5006. 10.1091/mbc.e09-04-0304 PubMed 19812246.
Backbone
  Vector backbone: pEGFP-C1 (EGFP removed)
  Backbone manufacturer: Clontech
  Backbone size w/o insert (bp): 4001
  Modifications to backbone: Deleted EGFP (601-1390) from original pEGFP-C1 vector
  Vector type: Mammalian Expression
  Selectable markers: Neomycin (select with G418)
Growth in bacteria
  Bacterial resistance: Kanamycin, 50 μg/mL
  Growth temperature: 37°C
  Growth strain: DH5alpha
  Growth instructions: E. coli DH5α, 16hrs at 37C
  Copy number: High Copy
Gene/Insert
  Gene/Insert name: kinesin-1C (alt name: KIF5C)
  Species: M. musculus (mouse)
  Insert size (bp): 3890
  GenBank ID: BC067051
  Entrez Gene: Kif5c (a.k.a. KINN, Khc, NKHC, NKHC2)
  Promoter: CMV
  Cloning method: Restriction Enzyme; 5′ cloning site EcoRI (not destroyed); 3′ cloning site EcoRI (not destroyed)
  Sequencing primers: 5′ specific sequence primer; 3′ specific sequence primer
Resource information
  A portion of this plasmid was derived from a plasmid made by: Kinesin-1C cDNA (GenBank accession BC067051, I.M.A.G.E. clone:30536079, MGC:86067) was obtained from Open Biosystems (Huntsville, AL)
Terms and licenses: Academic/Nonprofit Terms; Industry Terms: Not Available to Industry
How to cite: pKin1C was a gift from Anthony Brown (Addgene plasmid # 31605 ; http://n2t.net/addgene:31605 ; RRID:Addgene_31605)
