[The description below was written by a language model from this plasmid's Addgene catalogue record and pLannotate feature annotations shown in this document.]
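Description:
pKin1C is a mammalian expression plasmid built on the Clontech pEGFP-C1 backbone from which the EGFP coding region has been deleted, so the encoded protein is produced without a fluorescent tag. The insert is a roughly 3.9 kb mouse kinesin-1C (KIF5C, the neuronal kinesin heavy chain) cDNA taken from a commercial I.M.A.G.E./MGC clone. It was placed into the multiple cloning site as an EcoRI fragment, with both sites retained. Transcription is driven by the human cytomegalovirus immediate early enhancer and promoter, and the SV40 polyadenylation signal downstream of the cloning site terminates the transcript.

The automated feature table labels only a short stretch of the insert, matching it to the rat Kif5c orthologue. This reflects partial annotation and does not contradict the catalogue's mouse assignment. The rest of the cDNA, between the two MCS fragments, is simply unannotated.

The remaining elements are those of the parent vector. A high-copy pUC-type origin supports propagation in E. coli, and an f1 origin is also present. A single NeoR/KanR (Tn5 aminoglycoside phosphotransferase) cassette sits behind tandem bacterial (bla) and SV40 early promoters and ends in the HSV TK polyadenylation signal. This cassette confers kanamycin resistance in bacteria and G418 resistance in transfected mammalian cells. The small large T antigen, ble and bGH poly(A) fragments listed are residual backbone matches or annotation artefacts, not functional parts.

The associated publication concerns the coupling of kinesin-1A and dynein motors in bidirectional neurofilament transport. This suggests the plasmid was used to express untagged kinesin-1C in cultured cells for studies of kinesin-1 isoforms in axonal transport, although the record does not describe the specific experiment.
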