Features (pLannotate 1.2.2; 15 found; start..end, strand, type, name):
     61..364     +  enhancer       CMV enhancer: human cytomegalovirus immediate early enhancer
    365..568     +  promoter       CMV promoter: human cytomegalovirus (CMV) immediate early promoter
    591..634     +  misc_feature   MCS (fragment): multiple cloning site
    992..1708    +  CDS            Kif5c: KIF5C_RAT - Also known as Nkhc2. Experimental evidence at protein level: Swiss-Prot protein existence level 1. Involved in synaptic transmission (By similarity). Mediates dendritic trafficking of mRNAs (By similarity). Kinesin is a microtubule-associated force-producing protein that may play a role in organelle transport (By similarity). Required for anterograde axonal transportation of MAPK8IP3/JIP3 which is essential for MAPK8IP3/JIP3 function in axon elongation (PubMed:23576431). From Rattus norvegicus (Rat).
   4519..4555    +  misc_feature   MCS (fragment): multiple cloning site
   4572..4656    +  CDS            large T antigen (fragment): large T antigen from SV40 (simian virus 40)
   4679..4800    +  polyA_signal   SV40 poly(A) signal: SV40 polyadenylation signal
   4834..5262    -  rep_origin     f1 ori (sequence partly withheld): f1 bacteriophage origin of replication; arrow indicates direction of (+) strand synthesis
   5289..5393    +  promoter       AmpR promoter: bla
   5395..5752    +  promoter       SV40 promoter: SV40 enhancer and early promoter
   5787..6581    +  CDS            NeoR/KanR: aminoglycoside phosphotransferase from Tn5; aph(3')-II (or nptII); confers resistance to neomycin, kanamycin, and G418 (Geneticin®)
   6602..6754    +  CDS            ble (fragment): BLE_KLEPN - Experimental evidence at protein level: Swiss-Prot protein existence level 1. Binding protein with a strong affinity to the bleomycin family of antibiotics. Binds to CL990; an antimitotic-antibiotic compound. From Klebsiella pneumoniae.
   6813..6860    +  polyA_signal   HSV TK poly(A) signal: herpes simplex virus thymidine kinase polyadenylation signal (Cole and Stacy, 1985)
   6951..6967    -  polyA_signal   bGH poly(A) signal (fragment): bovine growth hormone polyadenylation signal
   7189..7777    +  rep_origin     ori: high-copy-number ColE1/pMB1/pBR322/pUC origin of replication
>Addgene plasmid #31605 | pKin1C | depositor full sequence | sequence record 36095 | pKin1C sequence 7891 bps
TAGTTATTAATAGTAATCAATTACGGGGTCATTAGTTCATAGCCCATATATGGAGTTCCGCGTTACATAA
CTTACGGTAAATGGCCCGCCTGGCTGACCGCCCAACGACCCCCGCCCATTGACGTCAATAATGACGTATG
TTCCCATAGTAACGCCAATAGGGACTTTCCATTGACGTCAATGGGTGGAGTATTTACGGTAAACTGCCCA
CTTGGCAGTACATCAAGTGTATCATATGCCAAGTACGCCCCCTATTGACGTCAATGACGGTAAATGGCCC
GCCTGGCATTATGCCCAGTACATGACCTTATGGGACTTTCCTACTTGGCAGTACATCTACGTATTAGTCA
TCGCTATTACCATGGTGATGCGGTTTTGGCAGTACATCAATGGGCGTGGATAGCGGTTTGACTCACGGGG
ATTTCCAAGTCTCCACCCCATTGACGTCAATGGGAGTTTGTTTTGGCACCAAAATCAACGGGACTTTCCA
AAATGTCGTAACAACTCCGCCCCATTGACGCAAATGGGCGGTAGGCGTGTACGGTGGGAGGTCTATATAA
GCAGAGCTGGTTTAGTGAACCGTCAGATCCGCTAGCGCTACCGGACTCAGATCTCGAGCTCAAGCTTCGA
ATTCGGCACGAGGCGGTGGTGCTGATGCAGGATGGCTGAGCGCGACCGAGCCCGGGAGGTCTGAGCCGGG
CGGGGATTGCTCCCTGAGCATCGCCTAGTCCGCCCGCCTCGTGGTTGCGGGCAGGTGGGCCGGGGGCGCA
GGACCGGGCTGGAGGTCAGCAGCAGGGCGGCCCACCTGATACGCTGCTCTCCTTCCCGGCGGCGGAGCTG
CGGGGCGTCCAGCGCAGGCTTGAGATGACCTGCTGAGAAGCTGCGGGAGGCGGCCTAGCAGCGGGCAGCG
GTTGGTTCGCGGCCTCCTCGGTGGCGCTGCCCAGCCGGGCCCCCCACCCCATCCCTGTGCCCCCTCCTGC
TGCGGCCCGAGATGGCGGATCCAGCCGAATGCAGCATCAAAGTGATGTGCCGGTTCCGGCCCCTCAACGA
AGCGGAGATCCTCCGCGGGGACAAATTCATCCCCAAATTCAAAGGCGAGGAGACGGTGGTGATCGGGCAA
GGGAAGCCGTATGTCTTTGACCGAGTGCTGCCGCCCAACACAACCCAGGAGCAGGTCTACAATGCCTGTG
CAAAGCAGATTGTCAAAGATGTCCTTGAGGGTTATAATGGAACAATTTTTGCATATGGGCAGACTTCATC
AGGAAAAACTCATACCATGGAGGGGAAGTTACATGATCCTCAGCTTATGGGTATCATTCCAAGGATTGCA
CATGATATTTTTGATCACATCTATTCCATGGACGAGAACCTGGAGTTTCATATCAAGGTTTCCTATTTTG
AGATCTACTTGGACAAAATAAGGGACTTGCTTGATGTGTCCAAGACCAACTTGGCAGTTCATGAAGACAA
AAACAGAGTCCCCTATGTAAAGGGGTGCACCGAGAGGTTTGTGTCAAGCCCGGAGGAGGTCATGGATGTG
ATCGATGAGGGCAAAGCAAACCGACACGTGGCTGTGACAAACATGAACGAACACAGCTCTAGGAGTCACA
GTATCTTCCTGATTAACATTAAGCAAGAGAATGTGGAGACTGAAAAAAAACTCAGCGGGAAGCTGTATTT
GGTTGATTTGGCTGGGAGTGAAAAGGTCAGCAAAACCGGTGCCGAGGGAGCTGTTCTTGATGAAGCTAAA
AATATCAACAAGTCTTTGTCTGCTCTTGGAAATGTGATTTCTGCCTTGGCAGAAGGGACAAAAACACATG
TACCGTACCGGGACAGCAAGATGACTCGGATTCTCCAGGACTCTCTGGGTGGGAACTGTAGGACCACCAT
TGTCATTTGCTGTTCTCCTTCAGTCTTCAATGAAGCCGAGACCAAGTCCACGCTGATGTTTGGACAGAGA
GCAAAGACCATCAAGAATACAGTCTCTGTGAACTTGGAACTAACAGCAGAAGAGTGGAAGAAGAAATATG
AAAAAGAGAAAGAGAAGAACAAGGCCTTGAAGAGTGTCCTCCAGCATCTGGAGATGGAGCTGAACAGGTG
GAGGAACGGGGAAGCTGTACCCGAGGACGAACAGATCAGCGCCAAGGACCAGAAGAGCCTAGAGCCCTGT
GACAACACACCCATCATAGACAACATCACGCCTGTTGTGGACGGCATCTCTGCCGAGAAGGAGAAGTATG
ACGAGGAGATCACCAGTTTGTACCGACAGCTCGATGATAAGGATGATGAAATTAACCAGCAGAGCCAGCT
GGCTGAAAAGCTGAAGCAACAGATGTTGGATCAGGATGAGCTCCTGGCTTCCACGAGAAGGGACTATGAG
AAGATCCAGGAGGAGCTGACACGCCTCCAGATCGAAAATGAGGCAGCTAAAGACGAAGTGAAAGAAGTCC
TCCAGGCCCTGGAGGAGCTGGCTGTCAATTACGACCAGAAGTCACAAGAAGTGGAGGACAAGACCAGGGC
CAACGAGCAACTGACTGATGAGCTGGCCCAGAAAACGACGACACTGACAACCACCCAGCGAGAGCTGAGT
CAGCTGCAAGAGCTTAGTAACCACCAGAAAAAGAGGGCCACAGAGATCCTGAACCTGCTTCTCAAGGACC
TGGGGGAGATAGGCGGAATTATTGGCACCAACGATGTGAAGACTCTGGCAGATGTGAACGGGGTCATTGA
GGAGGAGTTCACCATGGCACGCCTGTACATTAGCAAGATGAAGTCGGAGGTCAAGTCTCTCGTGAACCGC
AGCAAGCAGCTGGAGAGTGCCCAGATGGACTCTAACAGGAAGANGAACGCCAGTGAGCGCGAGCTGGCAG
CGTGCCAGTTGCTTATCTCACAGCACGAAGCCAAGATCAAGTCTCTGACAGACTACATGCAGAACATGGA
ACAGAAGAGGCGGCAGCTGGAAGAGTCCCAGGACTCCCTCAGCGAGGAACTGGCCAAGCTCCGGGCCCAG
GAAAAAATGCACGAAGTCAGTTTCCAAGATAAGGAAAAGGAGCACCTGACGAGGCTGCAGGATGCTGAGG
AGGTGAAGAAAGCTCTGGAGCAGCAGATGGAGAGCCACCGGGAAGCGCACCAAAAGCAGCTGTCCAGACT
TCGCGATGAGATTGAGGAGAAGCAGAGAATCATTGATGAGATCCGGGATTTGAATCAGAAACTGCAACTG
GAACAGGAGAGGCTCAGCTCTGATTATAACAAGCTGAAAATAGAGGACCAGGAGAGAGAAGTGAAACTGG
AGAAGCTCCTATTGCTCAATGACAAAAGGGAGCAAGCCAGGGAGGACCTCAAGGGACTGGAGGAGACTGT
GTCTAGAGAACTCCAGACCCTTCATAACCTGCGCAAACTCTTCGTCCAGGATTTGACAACCCGGGTGAAA
AAGAGTGTGGAGCTGGACAGCGACGATGGAGGGGGCAGCGCTGCTCAGAAGCAGAAGATCTCCTTCCTGG
AGAACAACCTGGAACAGCTTACCAAGGTGCACAAGCAGCTGGTCCGGGACAATGCAGATTTGCGCTGTGA
ACTCCCCAAGCTGGAGAAGAGGCTTCGTGCTACCGCAGAACGCGTCAAGGCCTTGGAGAGTGCGCTGAAA
GAGGCCAAGGAGAATGCCATGAGGGACCGAAAACGCTACCAGCAGGAAGTAGATCGCATCAAGGAGGCTG
TGCGAGCCAAGAACATGGCCAGGAGGGCACATTCGGCTCAGATCGCCAAGCCCATCCGCCCAGGCCATTA
CCCAGCATCATCTCCGACAGCTGTCCATGCCGTCCGAGGAGGAGGAGGTGGCTCTTCAAACTCTACTCAC
TACCAGAAATAAAGCAGAATATGACTCCACGTAGCATGAAAAGGACTGTAGTAGTCACCAGTTCCTTTCT
GTCCCCTCCTATACAGTTTCCGTTTCTTTTTACACTTGCTTGCCCAGCCGTCTGTAGTACACCAGATTCA
GGTGTTTGCGCTGTGTAGAATTTGTGTGCACAGATACGTGCTTGGATCCTTCTCCTAAGAAGTTGGAAGG
AGGGGGTTACGCAATACCCACTTCCTGCTCAGACCTCGCCACTTCTCAGCCTCCGGGGTTGTGTGGTCTC
TGGAGGCCCCTGCAGTGCACTGGCCCCTTGGAATGGAACGCCCTGCTGTGCCATCCTAGAGGGACAATCA
AGTGCAGTGGAACCAGTGACCACGCTCTGCCTCGACTTCTGGTTTCCTGTAAAATAAACACATTACTTTA
TATTTTTAGGGAACAAAAAAAAAGTGCTGCTATAGGGTTCAAAATTTTCATTCTGAACACTTTTCCAAAA
CCAACCCCAGAGAGCATTTTAAATATCCTGGTCATATCTTTGGATCTGTAAAATAGACCTTTTAGTATGG
CACCTGTTAAAATGCAAAGCAGATTCCTTCAAGGCAGAAAAACAGTTTGACAATAGCAGTGTAGAATTTG
CTCATTCAGACACATCTATGAAAATGCGAAGAGTCACAGAATTCTGCAGTCGACGGTACCGCGGGCCCGG
GATCCACCGGATCTAGATAACTGATCATAATCAGCCATACCACATTTGTAGAGGTTTTACTTGCTTTAAA
AAACCTCCCACACCTCCCCCTGAACCTGAAACATAAAATGAATGCAATTGTTGTTGTTAACTTGTTTATT
GCAGCTTATAATGGTTACAAATAAAGCAATAGCATCACAAATTTCACAAATAAAGCATTTTTTTCACTGC
ATTCTAGTTGTGGTTTGTCCAAACTCATCAATGTATCTTAACGCGTAAATTGTAAGCGTTAATATTTTGT
TAAAATTCGCGTTAAATTTTTGTTAAATCAGCTCATTTTTTAACCAATAGGCCGAAATCGGCAAAATCCC
TTATAAATCAAAAGAATAGACCGAGATAGGGT
[37 nt withheld, positions 4933-4969]
AAAGAACGTGGACTCCAACGTCAAAGG
[49 nt withheld, positions 4997-5045]
T
[91 nt withheld, positions 5047-5137]
G
[124 nt withheld, positions 5139-5262]
CAGGTGGCACTTTTCGGGGAAATGTGCGCGGAACCCCTATTTGTTTATTTTTCTAAATACATTCAAATAT
GTATCCGCTCATGAGACAATAACCCTGATAAATGCTTCAATAATATTGAAAAAGGAAGAGTCCTGAGGCG
GAAAGAACCAGCTGTGGAATGTGTGTCAGTTAGGGTGTGGAAAGTCCCCAGGCTCCCCAGCAGGCAGAAG
TATGCAAAGCATGCATCTCAATTAGTCAGCAACCAGGTGTGGAAAGTCCCCAGGCTCCCCAGCAGGCAGA
AGTATGCAAAGCATGCATCTCAATTAGTCAGCAACCATAGTCCCGCCCCTAACTCCGCCCATCCCGCCCC
TAACTCCGCCCAGTTCCGCCCATTCTCCGCCCCATGGCTGACTAATTTTTTTTATTTATGCAGAGGCCGA
GGCCGCCTCGGCCTCTGAGCTATTCCAGAAGTAGTGAGGAGGCTTTTTTGGAGGCCTAGGCTTTTGCAAA
GATCGATCAAGAGACAGGATGAGGATCGTTTCGCATGATTGAACAAGATGGATTGCACGCAGGTTCTCCG
GCCGCTTGGGTGGAGAGGCTATTCGGCTATGACTGGGCACAACAGACAATCGGCTGCTCTGATGCCGCCG
TGTTCCGGCTGTCAGCGCAGGGGCGCCCGGTTCTTTTTGTCAAGACCGACCTGTCCGGTGCCCTGAATGA
ACTGCAAGACGAGGCAGCGCGGCTATCGTGGCTGGCCACGACGGGCGTTCCTTGCGCAGCTGTGCTCGAC
GTTGTCACTGAAGCGGGAAGGGACTGGCTGCTATTGGGCGAAGTGCCGGGGCAGGATCTCCTGTCATCTC
ACCTTGCTCCTGCCGAGAAAGTATCCATCATGGCTGATGCAATGCGGCGGCTGCATACGCTTGATCCGGC
TACCTGCCCATTCGACCACCAAGCGAAACATCGCATCGAGCGAGCACGTACTCGGATGGAAGCCGGTCTT
GTCGATCAGGATGATCTGGACGAAGAGCATCAGGGGCTCGCGCCAGCCGAACTGTTCGCCAGGCTCAAGG
CGAGCATGCCCGACGGCGAGGATCTCGTCGTGACCCATGGCGATGCCTGCTTGCCGAATATCATGGTGGA
AAATGGCCGCTTTTCTGGATTCATCGACTGTGGCCGGCTGGGTGTGGCGGACCGCTATCAGGACATAGCG
TTGGCTACCCGTGATATTGCTGAAGAGCTTGGCGGCGAATGGGCTGACCGCTTCCTCGTGCTTTACGGTA
TCGCCGCTCCCGATTCGCAGCGCATCGCCTTCTATCGCCTTCTTGACGAGTTCTTCTGAGCGGGACTCTG
GGGTTCGAAATGACCGACCAAGCGACGCCCAACCTGCCATCACGAGATTTCGATTCCACCGCCGCCTTCT
ATGAAAGGTTGGGCTTCGGAATCGTTTTCCGGGACGCCGGCTGGATGATCCTCCAGCGCGGGGATCTCAT
GCTGGAGTTCTTCGCCCACCCTAGGGGGAGGCTAACTGAAACACGGAAGGAGACAATACCGGAAGGAACC
CGCGCTATGACGGCAATAAAAAGACAGAATAAAACGCACGGTGTTGGGTCGTTTGTTCATAAACGCGGGG
TTCGGTCCCAGGGCTGGCACTCTGTCGATACCCCACCGAGACCCCATTGGGGCCAATACGCCCGCGTTTC
TTCCTTTTCCCCACCCCACCCCCCAAGTTCGGGTGAAGGCCCAGGGCTCGCAGCCAACGTCGGGGCGGCA
GGCCCTGCCATAGCCTCAGGTTACTCATATATACTTTAGATTGATTTAAAACTTCATTTTTAATTTAAAA
GGATCTAGGTGAAGATCCTTTTTGATAATCTCATGACCAAAATCCCTTAACGTGAGTTTTCGTTCCACTG
AGCGTCAGACCCCGTAGAAAAGATCAAAGGATCTTCTTGAGATCCTTTTTTTCTGCGCGTAATCTGCTGC
TTGCAAACAAAAAAACCACCGCTACCAGCGGTGGTTTGTTTGCCGGATCAAGAGCTACCAACTCTTTTTC
CGAAGGTAACTGGCTTCAGCAGAGCGCAGATACCAAATACTGTCCTTCTAGTGTAGCCGTAGTTAGGCCA
CCACTTCAAGAACTCTGTAGCACCGCCTACATACCTCGCTCTGCTAATCCTGTTACCAGTGGCTGCTGCC
AGTGGCGATAAGTCGTGTCTTACCGGGTTGGACTCAAGACGATAGTTACCGGATAAGGCGCAGCGGTCGG
GCTGAACGGGGGGTTCGTGCACACAGCCCAGCTTGGAGCGAACGACCTACACCGAACTGAGATACCTACA
GCGTGAGCTATGAGAAAGCGCCACGCTTCCCGAAGGGAGAAAGGCGGACAGGTATCCGGTAAGCGGCAGG
GTCGGAACAGGAGAGCGCACGAGGGAGCTTCCAGGGGGAAACGCCTGGTATCTTTATAGTCCTGTCGGGT
TTCGCCACCTCTGACTTGAGCGTCGATTTTTGTGATGCTCGTCAGGGGGGCGGAGCCTATGGAAAAACGC
CAGCAACGCGGCCTTTTTACGGTTCCTGGCCTTTTGCTGGCCTTTTGCTCACATGTTCTTTCCTGCGTTA
TCCCCTGATTCTGTGGATAACCGTATTACCGCCATGCAT
