>Addgene plasmid #31605 | pKin1C | addgene partial sequence | sequence record 37271 | CMV-F 5'-CGCAAATGGGCGGTAGGCGTG-3'
CGGGGGNNTTTAGCAGAGCTGGTTNGTGAACCGTCAGATCCGCTAGCGCTACCGGACTCAGATCTCGAGC
TCAAGCTTCGAATTCGGCACGAGGCGGTGGTGCTGATGCAGGATGGCTGAGCGCGACCGAGCCCGGGAGG
TCTGAGCCGGGCGGGGATTGCTCCCTGAGCATCGCCTAGTCCGCCCGCCTCGTGGTTGCGGGCAGGTGGG
CCGGGGGCGCAGGACCGGGCTGGAGGTCAGCAGCAGGGCGGCCCACCTGATACGCTGCTCTCCTTCCCGG
CGGCGGAGCTGCGGGGCGTCCAGCGCAGGCTTGAGATGACCTGCTGAGAAGCTGCGGGAGGCGGCCTAGC
AGCGGGCAGCGGTTGGTTCGCGGCCTCCTCGGTGGCGCTGCCCAGCCGGGCCCCCCACCCCATCCCTGTG
CCCCCTCCTGCTGCGGCCCGAGATGGCGGATCCAGCCGAATGCAGCATCAAAGTGATGTGCCGGTTCCGG
CCCCTCAACGAAGCGGAGATCCTCCGCGGGGACAAATTCATCCCCAAATTCAAAGGCGAGGAGACGGTGG
TGATCGGGCAAGGGAAGCCGTATGTCTTTGACCGAGTGCTGCCGCCCAACACAACCCAGGAGCAGGTCTA
CAATGCCTGTGCAAAGCAGATTGTCAAAGATGTCCTTGAGGGTTATAATGGAACAATTTTTGCATATGGG
CAGACTTCATCAGGAAAAACTCATACCATGGAGGGGAAGTTACATGATCCTCAGCTTATGGGTATCATTC
CAAGGATTGCACATGATATTTTTGATCACATCTATTCCATGGACGAGAACCTGGAGTTTCATATCAAGGT
TTCCTATTTTGAGATCTACTTGGACAAAATAAGGGATTGTNTTNGATGTGTCCAANACCAACTTGGCAGT
TCAT
